>Addgene plasmid #26023 | pMXs-Ms-L-Myc | addgene partial sequence | sequence record 32129 | 26023 with pMX-S1811 5'-GACGGCATCGCAGCTTGGATACAC
CTCGACCGGGGGTGGACATCCTCTAGACTGCCGGATCTAGCTAGTTAATTAAGGATCCCAGTGTGGTGGT
ACGGGAAATCACAAGTTTGTACAAAAAAGCAGGCTCCGCGGCCGCCCCCTTCACCATGGACTTCGACTCG
TATCAGCACTATTTCTACGACTATGACTGCGGAGAGGATTTCTACCGCTCCACGGCGCCCAGCGAGGACA
TCTGGAAGAAATTCGAGCTGGTGCCGTCGCCCCCCACGTCGCCGCCCTGGGGCTCCGGTCCCGGCGCCGT
GGACCCAGCCTCTGGGATTAATCCCGGGGAGCCGTGGCCTGGAGGGGGTGCCGGGGACGAGGCGGAATCT
CGGGGCCATTCGAAAGCCTGGGGCAGGAATTATGCTTCCATCATTCGCCGTGACTGCATGTGGAGCGGCT
TCTCCGCCCGAGAACGGCTGGAGAGAGTGGTGAGCGACAGGCTGGCCCCAGGCGCGCCCCGGGGGAACCC
GCCCAAAGCGCCCGCTACCCCGGACGGCACTCCTAGTCTGGAAGCCAGTAACCCGGCGCCCGCCACCCAA
TGTCAGCTGGGCGAGCCCAAGACTCAGGCCTGCTCCGGGTCCGAGAGCCCCAGCGATTCTGAAGGTGAAG
AGATTGACGTGGTGACCGTGGAGAAGAGGCGATCTCTGGACATCCGAAAGCCAGTCACCATCACGGTGCG
AGCAGACCCCCTGGACCCCTGCATGAAGCACTTCCATATCTCTATCCACCAACAGCAGCATAACTATGCT
GCCCGTTTTCCTCCAGAAAGTTGCTCTCAAGAGGGGGATCCTGAGCCAGGTCCCCAGGAAGAGGCTCCNG
AAGATAGAAGCTCCCAAGGAGAAAGAGGAGGAGGAAGAGGAAGAGGAGGAAGAAGAGATTGT
