[The description below was written by a language model from this plasmid's Addgene catalogue record.]
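Description:
pMXs-Ms-L-Myc is a retroviral mammalian expression plasmid built on the pMXs backbone (about 6.3 kb without insert). It carries the unmutated mouse L-Myc coding sequence (Mycl, also known as Mycl1 or Lmyc1), an insert of roughly 1.1 kb. The plasmid is maintained in E. coli as a high-copy construct under ampicillin selection. No mammalian selection marker, epitope tag or reporter is listed in the record. No feature table is provided, so the promoter and the exact arrangement of viral elements are not explicitly stated. pMXs-family vectors are generally Moloney murine leukemia virus-derived, with the insert placed between long terminal repeats downstream of a packaging signal. In that design the 5′ LTR drives transcription, and the genomic RNA is packaged into particles when the plasmid is introduced into a packaging cell line that supplies the viral structural and enzymatic proteins in trans.

The insert was introduced by Gateway recombination into a Gateway-adapted version of the backbone, and the record lists attR1 and attR2 as the flanking 5′ and 3′ cloning sites. After transduction, the provirus integrates into the target cell genome and gives stable expression of L-Myc.

The associated publication concerns the promotion of direct reprogramming by transformation-deficient Myc family members. This indicates that the construct is meant for delivering mouse L-Myc to somatic cells during induced pluripotent stem cell generation, presumably alongside other reprogramming factors and as an alternative to c-Myc. It would also suit other experiments that need stable retroviral expression of L-Myc in dividing mammalian cells.
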