Addgene plasmid #26023: pMXs-Ms-L-Myc
Depositing lab: Shinya Yamanaka. Publication: Promotion of direct reprogramming by transformation-deficient Myc. Nakagawa M, Takizawa N, Narita M, Ichisaka T, Yamanaka S. Proc Natl Acad Sci U S A. 2010 Aug 10;107(32):14152-7. doi: 10.1073/pnas.1009374107. Epub 2010 Jul 26. PubMed 20660764.
Backbone
  Vector backbone: pMXs
  Backbone manufacturer: Dr. Toshio Kitamura of the University of Tokyo
  Backbone size w/o insert (bp): 6340
  Vector type: Mammalian Expression, Retroviral
Growth in bacteria
  Bacterial resistance: Ampicillin, 100 μg/mL
  Growth temperature: 37°C
  Growth strain: DH5alpha
  Copy number: High Copy
Gene/Insert
  Gene/Insert name: L-Myc (alt name: L-myc; Lmyc1; Lmyc-1; Mycl1)
  Species: M. musculus (mouse)
  Insert size (bp): 1107
  Mutation: None
  Entrez Gene: Mycl (a.k.a. L-myc, Lmyc-1, Lmyc1, Mycl1, bHLHe38)
  Cloning method: Gateway Cloning; 5′ cloning site attR1 (not destroyed); 3′ cloning site attR2 (not destroyed)
  Sequencing primers: 5′ pMX-S1811 (GAC GGC ATC GCA GCT TGG ATA CAC); 3′ pMX-TgAS (GAC ATG GCC TGC CCG GTT ATT ATT)
Resource information
  A portion of this plasmid was derived from a plasmid made by: pMXs is from Dr. Toshio Kitamura of the University of Tokyo, the Institute of Medical Science. If you use this plasmid in a paper, please cite: Retrovirus-mediated gene transfer and expression cloning: powerful tools in functional genomics. Exp Hematol. 2003 Nov;31(11):1007-14. Kitamura T, Koshino Y, Shibata F, Oki T, Nakajima H, Nosaka T, Kumagai H.
Terms and licenses: Academic/Nonprofit Terms; Industry Terms: Not Available to Industry
How to cite: pMXs-Ms-L-Myc was a gift from Shinya Yamanaka (Addgene plasmid # 26023 ; http://n2t.net/addgene:26023 ; RRID:Addgene_26023)
